>Addgene plasmid #187952 | pSLPB2B-FKBP12_F36V-CasRx-tagBFP-PGK-Blasticidin | depositor full sequence | sequence record 364759 | pSLPB2B-FKBP12_F36V-CasRx-tagBFP-PGK-Blasticidin sequence 9817 bps
CCATGAGCGAGCTGATTAAGGAGAACATGCACATGAAGCTGTACATGGAGGGCACCGTGGACAACCATCA
CTTCAAGTGCACATCCGAGGGCGAAGGCAAGCCCTACGAGGGCACCCAGACCATGAGAATCAAGGTGGTC
GAGGGCGGCCCTCTCCCCTTCGCCTTCGACATCCTGGCTACTAGCTTCCTCTACGGCAGCAAGACCTTCA
TCAACCACACCCAGGGCATCCCCGACTTCTTCAAGCAGTCCTTCCCTGAGGGCTTCACATGGGAGAGAGT
CACCACATACGAAGACGGGGGCGTGCTGACCGCTACCCAGGACACCAGCCTCCAGGACGGCTGCCTCATC
TACAACGTCAAGATCAGAGGGGTGAACTTCACATCCAACGGCCCTGTGATGCAGAAGAAAACACTCGGCT
GGGAGGCCTTCACCGAGACGCTGTACCCCGCTGACGGCGGCCTGGAAGGCAGAAACGACATGGCCCTGAA
GCTCGTGGGCGGGAGCCATCTGATCGCAAACATCAAGACCACATATAGATCCAAGAAACCCGCTAAGAAC
CTCAAGATGCCTGGCGTCTACTATGTGGACTACAGACTGGAAAGAATCAAGGAGGCCAACAACGAGACCT
ACGTCGAGCAGCACGAGGTGGCAGTGGCCAGATACTGCGACCTCCCTAGCAAACTGGGGCACAAGCTTAA
TTAGCCATGGATTAACGACTGTGCCTTCTAGTTGCCAGCCATCTGTTGTTTGCCCCTCCCCCGTGCCTTC
CTTGACCCTGGAAGGTGCCACTCCCACTGTCCTTTCCTAATAAAATGAGGAAATTGCATCGCATTGTCTG
AGTAGGTGTCATTCTATTCTGGGGGGTGGGGTGGGGCAGGACAGCAAGGGGGAGGATTGGGAAGACAATA
GCAGGCATGCTGGGGATGCGGTGGGCTCTATGGCCTCTGGCCTCGCACACATTCCACATCCACCGGTAGG
CGCCAACCGGCTCCGTTCTTTGGTGGCCCCTTCGCGCCACCTTCTACTCCTCCCCTAGTCAGGAAGTTCC
CCCCCGCCCCGCAGCTCGCGTCGTGCAGGACGTGACAAATGGAAGTAGCACGTCTCACTAGTCTCGTGCA
GATGGACAGCACCGCTGAGCAATGGAAGCGGGTAGGCCTTTGGGGCAGCGGCCAATAGCAGCTTTGCTCC
TTCGCTTTCTGGGCTCAGAGGCTGGGAAGGGGTGGGTCCGGGGGCGGGCTCAGGGGCGGGCTCAGGGGCG
GGGCGGGCGCCCGAAGGTCCTCCGGAGGCCCGGCATTCTGCACGCTTCAAAAGCGCACGTCTGCCGCGCT
GTTCTCCTCTTCCTCATCTCCGGGCCTTTCGACCTGCAATGGCCAAGCCTTTGTCTCAAGAAGAATCCAC
CCTCATTGAAAGAGCAACGGCTACAATCAACAGCATCCCCATCTCTGAAGACTACAGCGTCGCCAGCGCA
GCTCTCTCTAGCGACGGCCGCATCTTCACTGGTGTCAATGTATATCATTTTACTGGGGGACCTTGTGCAG
AACTCGTGGTGCTGGGCACTGCTGCTGCTGCGGCAGCTGGCAACCTGACTTGTATCGTCGCGATCGGAAA
TGAGAACAGGGGCATCTTGAGCCCCTGCGGACGGTGCCGACAGGTGCTTCTCGATCTGCATCCTGGGATC
AAAGCCATAGTGAAGGACAGTGATGGACAGCCGACGGCAGTTGGGATTCGTGAATTGCTGCCCTCTGGTT
ATGTGTGGGAGGGCTAAAATCAACCTCTGGATTACAAAATTTGTGAAAGATTGACTGGTATTCTTAACTA
TGTTGCTCCTTTTACGCTATGTGGATACGCTGCTTTAATGCCTTTGTATCATGCTATTGCTTCCCGTATG
GCTTTCATTTTCTCCTCCTTGTATAAATCCTGGTTGCTGTCTCTTTATGAGGAGTTGTGGCCCGTTGTCA
GGCAACGTGGCGTGGTGTGCACTGTGTTTGCTGACGCAACCCCCACTGGTTGGGGCATTGCCACCACCTG
TCAGCTCCTTTCCGGGACTTTCGCTTTCCCCCTCCCTATTGCCACGGCGGAACTCATCGCCGCCTGCCTT
GCCCGCTGCTGGACAGGGGCTCGGCTGTTGGGCACTGACAATTCCGTGGTGTTGTCGGGGAAATCATCGT
CCTTTCCTTGGCTGCTCGCCTGTGTTGCCACCTGGATTCTGCGCGGGACGTCCTTCTGCTACGTCCCTTC
GGCCCTCAATCCAGCGGACCTTCCTTCCCGCGGCCTGCTGCCGGCTCTGCGGCCTCTTCCGCGTCTCCGC
CTTCGCCCTCAGACGAGTCGGATCTCCCTTTGGGCCGCCTCCCCGCCGGTACCTAAAAGTTTTGTTACTT
TATAGAAGAAATTTTGAGTTTTTGTTTTTTTTTAATAAATAAATAAACATAAATAAATTGTTTGTTGAAT
TTATTATTAGTATGTAAGTGTAAATATAATAAAACTTAATATCTATTCAAATTAATAAATAAACCTCGAT
ATACAGACCGATAAAACACATGCGTCAATTTTACGCATGATTATCTTTAACGTACGTCACAATATGATTA
TCTTTCTAGGGTTAATCTAGTATTAATCCAGCTTTTGTTCCCTTTAGTGAGGGTTAATTGCGCGCTTGGC
GTAATCATGGTCATAGCTGTTTCCTGTGTGAAATTGTTATCCGCTCACAATTCCACACAACATACGAGCC
GGAAGCATAAAGTGTAAAGCCTGGGGTGCCTAATGAGTGAGCTAACTCACATTAATTGCGTTGCGCTCAC
TGCCCGCTTTCCAGTCGGGAAACCTGTCGTGCCAGCTGCATTAATGAATCGGCCAACGCGCGGGGAGAGG
CGGTTTGCGTATTGGGCGCTCTTCCGCTTCCTCGCTCACTGACTCGCTGCGCTCGGTCGTTCGGCTGCGG
CGAGCGGTATCAGCTCACTCAAAGGCGGTAATACGGTTATCCACAGAATCAGGGGATAACGCAGGAAAGA
ACATGTGAGCAAAAGGCCAGCAAAAGGCCAGGAACCGTAAAAAGGCCGCGTTGCTGGCGTTTTTCCATAG
GCTCCGCCCCCCTGACGAGCATCACAAAAATCGACGCTCAAGTCAGAGGTGGCGAAACCCGACAGGACTA
TAAAGATACCAGGCGTTTCCCCCTGGAAGCTCCCTCGTGCGCTCTCCTGTTCCGACCCTGCCGCTTACCG
GATACCTGTCCGCCTTTCTCCCTTCGGGAAGCGTGGCGCTTTCTCATAGCTCACGCTGTAGGTATCTCAG
TTCGGTGTAGGTCGTTCGCTCCAAGCTGGGCTGTGTGCACGAACCCCCCGTTCAGCCCGACCGCTGCGCC
TTATCCGGTAACTATCGTCTTGAGTCCAACCCGGTAAGACACGACTTATCGCCACTGGCAGCAGCCACTG
GTAACAGGATTAGCAGAGCGAGGTATGTAGGCGGTGCTACAGAGTTCTTGAAGTGGTGGCCTAACTACGG
CTACACTAGAAGGACAGTATTTGGTATCTGCGCTCTGCTGAAGCCAGTTACCTTCGGAAAAAGAGTTGGT
AGCTCTTGATCCGGCAAACAAACCACCGCTGGTAGCGGTGGTTTTTTTGTTTGCAAGCAGCAGATTACGC
GCAGAAAAAAAGGATCTCAAGAAGATCCTTTGATCTTTTCTACGGGGTCTGACGCTCAGTGGAACGAAAA
CTCACGTTAAGGGATTTTGGTCATGAGATTATCAAAAAGGATCTTCACCTAGATCCTTTTAAATTAAAAA
TGAAGTTTTAAATCAATCTAAAGTATATATGAGTAAACTTGGTCTGACAGTTACCAATGCTTAATCAGTG
AGGCACCTATCTCAGCGATCTGTCTATTTCGTTCATCCATAGTTGCCTGACTCCCCGTCGTGTAGATAAC
TACGATACGGGAGGGCTTACCATCTGGCCCCAGTGCTGCAATGATACCGCGAGACCCACGCTCACCGGCT
CCAGATTTATCAGCAATAAACCAGCCAGCCGGAAGGGCCGAGCGCAGAAGTGGTCCTGCAACTTTATCCG
CCTCCATCCAGTCTATTAATTGTTGCCGGGAAGCTAGAGTAAGTAGTTCGCCAGTTAATAGTTTGCGCAA
CGTTGTTGCCATTGCTACAGGCATCGTGGTGTCACGCTCGTCGTTTGGTATGGCTTCATTCAGCTCCGGT
TCCCAACGATCAAGGCGAGTTACATGATCCCCCATGTTGTGCAAAAAAGCGGTTAGCTCCTTCGGTCCTC
CGATCGTTGTCAGAAGTAAGTTGGCCGCAGTGTTATCACTCATGGTTATGGCAGCACTGCATAATTCTCT
TACTGTCATGCCATCCGTAAGATGCTTTTCTGTGACTGGTGAGTACTCAACCAAGTCATTCTGAGAATAG
TGTATGCGGCGACCGAGTTGCTCTTGCCCGGCGTCAATACGGGATAATACCGCGCCACATAGCAGAACTT
TAAAAGTGCTCATCATTGGAAAACGTTCTTCGGGGCGAAAACTCTCAAGGATCTTACCGCTGTTGAGATC
CAGTTCGATGTAACCCACTCGTGCACCCAACTGATCTTCAGCATCTTTTACTTTCACCAGCGTTTCTGGG
TGAGCAAAAACAGGAAGGCAAAATGCCGCAAAAAAGGGAATAAGGGCGACACGGAAATGTTGAATACTCA
TACTCTTCCTTTTTCAATATTATTGAAGCATTTATCAGGGTTATTGTCTCATGAGCGGATACATATTTGA
ATGTATTTAGAAAAATAAACAAATAGGGGTTCCGCGCACATTTCCCCGAAAAGTGCCACCTAAATTGTAA
GCGTTAATATTTTGTTAAAATTCGCGTTAAATTTTTGTTAAATCAGCTCATTTTTTAACCAATAGGCCGA
AATCGGCAAAATCCCTTATAAATCAAAAGAATAGACCGAGATAGGGT
[37 nt withheld, positions 4948-4984]
AAAGAACGTGGACTCCAACGTCAAAGG
[49 nt withheld, positions 5012-5060]
T
[91 nt withheld, positions 5062-5152]
G
[124 nt withheld, positions 5154-5277]
CCCATTCGCCATTCAGGCTGCGCAACTGTTGGGAAGGGCGATCGGTGCGGGCCTCTTCGCTATTACGCCA
GCTGGCGAAAGGGGGATGTGCTGCAAGGCGATTAAGTTGGGTAACGCCAGGGTTTTCCCAGTCACGACGT
TGTAAAACGACGGCCAGTGAGCGCGCGTAATACGACTCACTATAGGGCGAATTGGGGTTAACCCTAGAAA
GATAGTCTGCGTAAAATTGACGCATGCATTCTTGAAATATTGCTCTCTCTTTCTAAATAGCGCGAATCCG
TCGCTGTGCATTTAGGACATCTCAGTCGCCGCTTGGAGCTCCCGTGAGGCGTGCTTGTCAATGCGGTAAG
TGTCACTGATTTTGAACTATAACGACCGCGTGAGTCAAAATGACGCATGATTATCTTTTACGTGACTTTT
AAGATTTAACTCATACGATAATTATATTGTTATTTCATGTTCTACTTACGTGATAACTTATTATATATAT
ATTTTCTTGTTATAGATATCAACTAGAATACGCGTAAGGATCTGCGATCGCTCCGGTGCCCGTCAGTGGG
CAGAGCGCACATCGCCCACAGTCCCCGAGAAGTTGGGGGGAGGGGTCGGCAATTGAACGGGTGCCTAGAG
AAGGTGGCGCGGGGTAAACTGGGAAAGTGATGTCGTGTACTGGCTCCGCCTTTTTCCCGAGGGTGGGGGA
GAACCGTATATAAGTGCAGTAGTCGCCGTGAACGTTCTTTTTCGCAACGGGTTTGCCGCCAGAACACAGC
TGAAGCTTCGAGGGGCTCGCATCTCTCCTTCACGCGCCCGCCGCCCTACCTGAGGCCGCCATCCACGCCG
GTTGAGTCGCGTTCTGCCGCCTCCCGCCTGTGGTGCCTCCTGAACTGCGTCCGCCGTCTAGGTAAGTTTA
AAGCTCAGGTCGAGACCGGGCCTTTGTCCGGCGCTCCCTTGGAGCCTACCTAGACTCAGCCGGCTCTCCA
CGCTTTGCCTGACCCTGCTTGCTCAACTCTACGTCTTTGTTTCGTTTTCTGTTCTGCGCCGTTACAGATC
CAAGCTGTGACCGGCGCCTACTCTAGAGCTAGCGAATTCGCCGCCACCATGCCTAAGAAAAAGAGGAAGG
TGAGCGGCCGCGGAGTTCAGGTGGAAACCATCTCCCCAGGAGACGGGCGCACCTTCCCCAAGCGCGGCCA
GACCTGCGTGGTGCACTACACCGGGATGCTTGAAGATGGAAAGAAAGTTGATTCCTCCCGGGACAGAAAC
AAGCCCTTTAAGTTTATGCTAGGCAAGCAGGAGGTGATCCGAGGCTGGGAAGAAGGGGTTGCCCAGATGA
GTGTGGGTCAGAGAGCCAAACTGACTATATCTCCAGATTATGCCTATGGTGCCACTGGGCACCCAGGCAT
CATCCCACCACATGCCACTCTCGTCTTCGATGTGGAGCTTCTAAAACTGGAAGGCGGATCTGGAGGTAGT
GGTGGATCTGGAGGTTCTGGTGGCTCCATGAGCCCCAAGAAGAAGAGAAAGGTGGAGGCCAGCATCGAAA
AAAAAAAGTCCTTCGCCAAGGGCATGGGCGTGAAGTCCACACTCGTGTCCGGCTCCAAAGTGTACATGAC
AACCTTCGCCGAAGGCAGCGACGCCAGGCTGGAAAAGATCGTGGAGGGCGACAGCATCAGGAGCGTGAAT
GAGGGCGAGGCCTTCAGCGCTGAAATGGCCGATAAAAACGCCGGCTATAAGATCGGCAACGCCAAATTCA
GCCATCCTAAGGGCTACGCCGTGGTGGCTAACAACCCTCTGTATACAGGACCCGTCCAGCAGGATATGCT
CGGCCTGAAGGAAACTCTGGAAAAGAGGTACTTCGGCGAGAGCGCTGATGGCAATGACAATATTTGTATC
CAGGTGATCCATAACATCCTGGACATTGAAAAAATCCTCGCCGAATACATTACCAACGCCGCCTACGCCG
TCAACAATATCTCCGGCCTGGATAAGGACATTATTGGATTCGGCAAGTTCTCCACAGTGTATACCTACGA
CGAATTCAAAGACCCCGAGCACCATAGGGCCGCTTTCAACAATAACGATAAGCTCATCAACGCCATCAAG
GCCCAGTATGACGAGTTCGACAACTTCCTCGATAACCCCAGACTCGGCTATTTCGGCCAGGCCTTTTTCA
GCAAGGAGGGCAGAAATTACATCATCAATTACGGCAACGAATGCTATGACATTCTGGCCCTCCTGAGCGG
ACTGAGGCACTGGGTGGTCCATAACAACGAAGAAGAGTCCAGGATCTCCAGGACCTGGCTCTACAACCTC
GATAAGAACCTCGACAACGAATACATCTCCACCCTCAACTACCTCTACGACAGGATCACCAATGAGCTGA
CCAACTCCTTCTCCAAGAACTCCGCCGCCAACGTGAACTATATTGCCGAAACTCTGGGAATCAACCCTGC
CGAATTCGCCGAACAATATTTCAGATTCAGCATTATGAAAGAGCAGAAAAACCTCGGATTCAATATCACC
AAGCTCAGGGAAGTGATGCTGGACAGGAAGGATATGTCCGAGATCAGGAAAAATCATAAGGTGTTCGACT
CCATCAGGACCAAGGTCTACACCATGATGGACTTTGTGATTTATAGGTATTACATCGAAGAGGATGCCAA
GGTGGCTGCCGCCAATAAGTCCCTCCCCGATAATGAGAAGTCCCTGAGCGAGAAGGATATCTTTGTGATT
AACCTGAGGGGCTCCTTCAACGACGACCAGAAGGATGCCCTCTACTACGATGAAGCTAATAGAATTTGGA
GAAAGCTCGAAAATATCATGCACAACATCAAGGAATTTAGGGGAAACAAGACAAGAGAGTATAAGAAGAA
GGACGCCCCTAGACTGCCCAGAATCCTGCCCGCTGGCCGTGATGTTTCCGCCTTCAGCAAACTCATGTAT
GCCCTGACCATGTTCCTGGATGGCAAGGAGATCAACGACCTCCTGACCACCCTGATTAATAAATTCGATA
ACATCCAGAGCTTCCTGAAGGTGATGCCTCTCATCGGAGTCAACGCTAAGTTCGTGGAGGAATACGCCTT
TTTCAAAGACTCCGCCAAGATCGCCGATGAGCTGAGGCTGATCAAGTCCTTCGCTAGAATGGGAGAACCT
ATTGCCGATGCCAGGAGGGCCATGTATATCGACGCCATCCGTATTTTAGGAACCAACCTGTCCTATGATG
AGCTCAAGGCCCTCGCCGACACCTTTTCCCTGGACGAGAACGGAAACAAGCTCAAGAAAGGCAAGCACGG
CATGAGAAATTTCATTATTAATAACGTGATCAGCAATAAAAGGTTCCACTACCTGATCAGATACGGTGAT
CCTGCCCACCTCCATGAGATCGCCAAAAACGAGGCCGTGGTGAAGTTCGTGCTCGGCAGGATCGCTGACA
TCCAGAAAAAACAGGGCCAGAACGGCAAGAACCAGATCGACAGGTACTACGAAACTTGTATCGGAAAGGA
TAAGGGCAAGAGCGTGAGCGAAAAGGTGGACGCTCTCACAAAGATCATCACCGGAATGAACTACGACCAA
TTCGACAAGAAAAGGAGCGTCATTGAGGACACCGGCAGGGAAAACGCCGAGAGGGAGAAGTTTAAAAAGA
TCATCAGCCTGTACCTCACCGTGATCTACCACATCCTCAAGAATATTGTCAATATCAACGCCAGGTACGT
CATCGGATTCCATTGCGTCGAGCGTGATGCTCAACTGTACAAGGAGAAAGGCTACGACATCAATCTCAAG
AAACTGGAAGAGAAGGGATTCAGCTCCGTCACCAAGCTCTGCGCTGGCATTGATGAAACTGCCCCCGATA
AGAGAAAGGACGTGGAAAAGGAGATGGCTGAAAGAGCCAAGGAGAGCATTGACAGCCTCGAGAGCGCCAA
CCCCAAGCTGTATGCCAATTACATCAAATACAGCGACGAGAAGAAAGCCGAGGAGTTCACCAGGCAGATT
AACAGGGAGAAGGCCAAAACCGCCCTGAACGCCTACCTGAGGAACACCAAGTGGAATGTGATCATCAGGG
AGGACCTCCTGAGAATTGACAACAAGACATGTACCCTGTTCAGAAACAAGGCCGTCCACCTGGAAGTGGC
CAGGTATGTCCACGCCTATATCAACGACATTGCCGAGGTCAATTCCTACTTCCAACTGTACCATTACATC
ATGCAGAGAATTATCATGAATGAGAGGTACGAGAAAAGCAGCGGAAAGGTGTCCGAGTACTTCGACGCTG
TGAATGACGAGAAGAAGTACAACGATAGGCTCCTGAAACTGCTGTGTGTGCCTTTCGGCTACTGTATCCC
CAGGTTTAAGAACCTGAGCATCGAGGCCCTGTTCGATAGGAACGAGGCCGCCAAGTTCGACAAGGAGAAA
AAGAAGGTGTCCGGCAATTCCGGATCCGGACCTAAGAAAAAGAGGAAGGTGGCGGCCGCTTACCCATACG
ATGTTCCAGATTACGCTGCTAGCGGCAGTGGAGGCGGATCTGGAGGTAGTGGTGGATCTG
Features (pLannotate 1.2.2; 21 found; start..end, strand, type, name):
      3..701     +  CDS            TagBFP: TagBFP is a basic (constitutively fluorescent) blue fluorescent protein published in 2008, derived from Entacmaea quadricolor. It is reported to be a very rapidly-maturing monomer with very low acid sensitivity.
    719..943     +  polyA_signal   bGH poly(A) signal: bovine growth hormone polyadenylation signal
    941..1361    +  promoter       PGK promoter (fragment): mouse phosphoglycerate kinase 1 promoter
   1369..1767    +  CDS            BSD: blasticidin S deaminase; Aspergillus terreus BSD; confers resistance to blasticidin
   1768..2356    +  misc_feature   WPRE: woodchuck hepatitis virus posttranscriptional regulatory element
   2631..2649    -  promoter       T3 promoter: promoter for bacteriophage T3 RNA polymerase
   2694..2710    -  protein_bind   lac operator: The lac repressor binds to the lac operator to inhibit transcription in E. coli. This inhibition can be relieved by adding lactose or isopropyl-β-D-thiogalactopyranoside (IPTG). lac repressor encoded by lacI
   2718..2748    -  promoter       lac promoter: promoter for the E. coli lac operon
   2763..2784    -  protein_bind   CAP binding site: CAP binding activates transcription in the presence of cAMP. E. coli catabolite activator protein
   2797..2889    -  CDS            lacI (fragment): lac repressor; lacI; The lac repressor binds to the lac operator to inhibit transcription in E. coli. This inhibition can be relieved by adding lactose or isopropyl-β-D-thiogalactopyranoside (IPTG).
   3072..3660    -  rep_origin     ori: high-copy-number ColE1/pMB1/pBR322/pUC origin of replication
   3831..4691    -  CDS            AmpR: β-lactamase; bla; confers resistance to ampicillin, carbenicillin, and related antibiotics
   4692..4796    -  promoter       AmpR promoter: bla
   4849..5277    -  rep_origin     f1 ori (sequence partly withheld): f1 bacteriophage origin of replication; arrow indicates direction of (+) strand synthesis
   5282..5437    -  CDS            lacZα (fragment): LacZα fragment of β-galactosidase; lacZ fragment
   5445..5463    +  promoter       T7 promoter: promoter for bacteriophage T7 RNA polymerase
   5835..6046    +  promoter       EF-1α core promoter: core promoter for human elongation factor EF-1α
   6059..6327    +  LTR            5' LTR (truncated): truncated 5' long terminal repeat (LTR) from human T-cell leukemia virus (HTLV) type 1
   6409..6729    +  CDS            DmrB: F36V mutant of FK506-binding protein FKBP12 binds synthetic ligands that do not bind wild-type FKBP
   6811..9708    +  CDS            RfxCas13d: RNA-targeting Type VI CRISPR protein from Ruminococcus flavefaciens strain XPD3002 (Konermann et al., 2018)
   9748..9774    +  CDS            3xHA (fragment): three tandem HA epitope tags
