>Addgene plasmid #187952 | pSLPB2B-FKBP12_F36V-CasRx-tagBFP-PGK-Blasticidin | addgene full sequence | sequence record 373488 | Addgene NGS Result
CCATGAGCGAGCTGATTAAGGAGAACATGCACATGAAGCTGTACATGGAGGGCACCGTGGACAACCATCA
CTTCAAGTGCACATCCGAGGGCGAAGGCAAGCCCTACGAGGGCACCCAGACCATGAGAATCAAGGTGGTC
GAGGGCGGCCCTCTCCCCTTCGCCTTCGACATCCTGGCTACTAGCTTCCTCTACGGCAGCAAGACCTTCA
TCAACCACACCCAGGGCATCCCCGACTTCTTCAAGCAGTCCTTCCCTGAGGGCTTCACATGGGAGAGAGT
CACCACATACGAAGACGGGGGCGTGCTGACCGCTACCCAGGACACCAGCCTCCAGGACGGCTGCCTCATC
TACAACGTCAAGATCAGAGGGGTGAACTTCACATCCAACGGCCCTGTGATGCAGAAGAAAACACTCGGCT
GGGAGGCCTTCACCGAGACGCTGTACCCCGCTGACGGCGGCCTGGAAGGCAGAAACGACATGGCCCTGAA
GCTCGTGGGCGGGAGCCATCTGATCGCAAACATCAAGACCACATATAGATCCAAGAAACCCGCTAAGAAC
CTCAAGATGCCTGGCGTCTACTATGTGGACTACAGACTGGAAAGAATCAAGGAGGCCAACAACGAGACCT
ACGTCGAGCAGCACGAGGTGGCAGTGGCCAGATACTGCGACCTCCCTAGCAAACTGGGGCACAAGCTTAA
TTAGCCATGGATTAACGACTGTGCCTTCTAGTTGCCAGCCATCTGTTGTTTGCCCCTCCCCCGTGCCTTC
CTTGACCCTGGAAGGTGCCACTCCCACTGTCCTTTCCTAATAAAATGAGGAAATTGCATCGCATTGTCTG
AGTAGGTGTCATTCTATTCTGGGGGGTGGGGTGGGGCAGGACAGCAAGGGGGAGGATTGGGAAGACAATA
GCAGGCATGCTGGGGATGCGGTGGGCTCTATGGCCTCTGGCCTCGCACACATTCCACATCCACCGGTAGG
CGCCAACCGGCTCCGTTCTTTGGTGGCCCCTTCGCGCCACCTTCTACTCCTCCCCTAGTCAGGAAGTTCC
CCCCCGCCCCGCAGCTCGCGTCGTGCAGGACGTGACAAATGGAAGTAGCACGTCTCACTAGTCTCGTGCA
GATGGACAGCACCGCTGAGCAATGGAAGCGGGTAGGCCTTTGGGGCAGCGGCCAATAGCAGCTTTGCTCC
TTCGCTTTCTGGGCTCAGAGGCTGGGAAGGGGTGGGTCCGGGGGCGGGCTCAGGGGCGGGGCGGGCGCCC
GAAGGTCCTCCGGAGGCCCGGCATTCTGCACGCTTCAAAAGCGCACGTCTGCCGCGCTGTTCTCCTCTTC
CTCATCTCCGGGCCTTTCGACCTGCAATGGCCAAGCCTTTGTCTCAAGAAGAATCCACCCTCATTGAAAG
AGCAACGGCTACAATCAACAGCATCCCCATCTCTGAAGACTACAGCGTCGCCAGCGCAGCTCTCTCTAGC
GACGGCCGCATCTTCACTGGTGTCAATGTATATCATTTTACTGGGGGACCTTGTGCAGAACTCGTGGTGC
TGGGCACTGCTGCTGCTGCGGCAGCTGGCAACCTGACTTGTATCGTCGCGATCGGAAATGAGAACAGGGG
CATCTTGAGCCCCTGCGGACGGTGCCGACAGGTGCTTCTCGATCTGCATCCTGGGATCAAAGCCATAGTG
AAGGACAGTGATGGACAGCCGACGGCAGTTGGGATTCGTGAATTGCTGCCCTCTGGTTATGTGTGGGAGG
GCTAAAATCAACCTCTGGATTACAAAATTTGTGAAAGATTGACTGGTATTCTTAACTATGTTGCTCCTTT
TACGCTATGTGGATACGCTGCTTTAATGCCTTTGTATCATGCTATTGCTTCCCGTATGGCTTTCATTTTC
TCCTCCTTGTATAAATCCTGGTTGCTGTCTCTTTATGAGGAGTTGTGGCCCGTTGTCAGGCAACGTGGCG
TGGTGTGCACTGTGTTTGCTGACGCAACCCCCACTGGTTGGGGCATTGCCACCACCTGTCAGCTCCTTTC
CGGGACTTTCGCTTTCCCCCTCCCTATTGCCACGGCGGAACTCATCGCCGCCTGCCTTGCCCGCTGCTGG
ACAGGGGCTCGGCTGTTGGGCACTGACAATTCCGTGGTGTTGTCGGGGAAATCATCGTCCTTTCCTTGGC
TGCTCGCCTGTGTTGCCACCTGGATTCTGCGCGGGACGTCCTTCTGCTACGTCCCTTCGGCCCTCAATCC
AGCGGACCTTCCTTCCCGCGGCCTGCTGCCGGCTCTGCGGCCTCTTCCGCGTCTCCGCCTTCGCCCTCAG
ACGAGTCGGATCTCCCTTTGGGCCGCCTCCCCGCCGGTACCTAAAAGTTTTGTTACTTTATAGAAGAAAT
TTTGAGTTTTTGTTTTTTTTTAATAAATAAATAAACATAAATAAATTGTTTGTTGAATTTATTATTAGTA
TGTAAGTGTAAATATAATAAAACTTAATATCTATTCAAATTAATAAATAAACCTCGATATACAGACCGAT
AAAACACATGCGTCAATTTTACGCATGATTATCTTTAACGTACGTCACAATATGATTATCTTTCTAGGGT
TAATCTAGTATTAATCCAGCTTTTGTTCCCTTTAGTGAGGGTTAATTGCGCGCTTGGCGTAATCATGGTC
ATAGCTGTTTCCTGTGTGAAATTGTTATCCGCTCACAATTCCACACAACATACGAGCCGGAAGCATAAAG
TGTAAAGCCTGGGGTGCCTAATGAGTGAGCTAACTCACATTAATTGCGTTGCGCTCACTGCCCGCTTTCC
AGTCGGGAAACCTGTCGTGCCAGCTGCATTAATGAATCGGCCAACGCGCGGGGAGAGGCGGTTTGCGTAT
TGGGCGCTCTTCCGCTTCCTCGCTCACTGACTCGCTGCGCTCGGTCGTTCGGCTGCGGCGAGCGGTATCA
GCTCACTCAAAGGCGGTAATACGGTTATCCACAGAATCAGGGGATAACGCAGGAAAGAACATGTGAGCAA
AAGGCCAGCAAAAGGCCAGGAACCGTAAAAAGGCCGCGTTGCTGGCGTTTTTCCATAGGCTCCGCCCCCC
TGACGAGCATCACAAAAATCGACGCTCAAGTCAGAGGTGGCGAAACCCGACAGGACTATAAAGATACCAG
GCGTTTCCCCCTGGAAGCTCCCTCGTGCGCTCTCCTGTTCCGACCCTGCCGCTTACCGGATACCTGTCCG
CCTTTCTCCCTTCGGGAAGCGTGGCGCTTTCTCATAGCTCACGCTGTAGGTATCTCAGTTCGGTGTAGGT
CGTTCGCTCCAAGCTGGGCTGTGTGCACGAACCCCCCGTTCAGCCCGACCGCTGCGCCTTATCCGGTAAC
TATCGTCTTGAGTCCAACCCGGTAAGACACGACTTATCGCCACTGGCAGCAGCCACTGGTAACAGGATTA
GCAGAGCGAGGTATGTAGGCGGTGCTACAGAGTTCTTGAAGTGGTGGCCTAACTACGGCTACACTAGAAG
AACAGTATTTGGTATCTGCGCTCTGCTGAAGCCAGTTACCTTCGGAAAAAGAGTTGGTAGCTCTTGATCC
GGCAAACAAACCACCGCTGGTAGCGGTGGTTTTTTTGTTTGCAAGCAGCAGATTACGCGCAGAAAAAAAG
GATCTCAAGAAGATCCTTTGATCTTTTCTACGGGGTCTGACGCTCAGTGGAACGAAAACTCACGTTAAGG
GATTTTGGTCATGAGATTATCAAAAAGGATCTTCACCTAGATCCTTTTAAATTAAAAATGAAGTTTTAAA
TCAATCTAAAGTATATATGAGTAAACTTGGTCTGACAGTTACCAATGCTTAATCAGTGAGGCACCTATCT
CAGCGATCTGTCTATTTCGTTCATCCATAGTTGCCTGACTCCCCGTCGTGTAGATAACTACGATACGGGA
GGGCTTACCATCTGGCCCCAGTGCTGCAATGATACCGCGAGACCCACGCTCACCGGCTCCAGATTTATCA
GCAATAAACCAGCCAGCCGGAAGGGCCGAGCGCAGAAGTGGTCCTGCAACTTTATCCGCCTCCATCCAGT
CTATTAATTGTTGCCGGGAAGCTAGAGTAAGTAGTTCGCCAGTTAATAGTTTGCGCAACGTTGTTGCCAT
TGCTACAGGCATCGTGGTGTCACGCTCGTCGTTTGGTATGGCTTCATTCAGCTCCGGTTCCCAACGATCA
AGGCGAGTTACATGATCCCCCATGTTGTGCAAAAAAGCGGTTAGCTCCTTCGGTCCTCCGATCGTTGTCA
GAAGTAAGTTGGCCGCAGTGTTATCACTCATGGTTATGGCAGCACTGCATAATTCTCTTACTGTCATGCC
ATCCGTAAGATGCTTTTCTGTGACTGGTGAGTACTCAACCAAGTCATTCTGAGAATAGTGTATGCGGCGA
CCGAGTTGCTCTTGCCCGGCGTCAATACGGGATAATACCGCGCCACATAGCAGAACTTTAAAAGTGCTCA
TCATTGGAAAACGTTCTTCGGGGCGAAAACTCTCAAGGATCTTACCGCTGTTGAGATCCAGTTCGATGTA
ACCCACTCGTGCACCCAACTGATCTTCAGCATCTTTTACTTTCACCAGCGTTTCTGGGTGAGCAAAAACA
GGAAGGCAAAATGCCGCAAAAAAGGGAATAAGGGCGACACGGAAATGTTGAATACTCATACTCTTCCTTT
TTCAATATTATTGAAGCATTTATCAGGGTTATTGTCTCATGAGCGGATACATATTTGAATGTATTTAGAA
AAATAAACAAATAGGGGTTCCGCGCACATTTCCCCGAAAAGTGCCACCTAAATTGTAAGCGTTAATATTT
TGTTAAAATTCGCGTTAAATTTTTGTTAAATCAGCTCATTTTTTAACCAATAGGCCGAAATCGGCAAAAT
CCCTTATAAATCAAAAGAATAGACCGAGATAGGGT
[37 nt withheld, positions 4936-4972]
AAAGAACGTGGACTCCAACGTCAAAGG
[49 nt withheld, positions 5000-5048]
T
[91 nt withheld, positions 5050-5140]
G
[124 nt withheld, positions 5142-5265]
CCCATTCGCCATTCAGGCTGCGCAACTGTTGGGAAGGGCGATCGGTGCGGGCCTCTTCGCTATTACGCCA
GCTGGCGAAAGGGGGATGTGCTGCAAGGCGATTAAGTTGGGTAACGCCAGGGTTTTCCCAGTCACGACGT
TGTAAAACGACGGCCAGTGAGCGCGCGTAATACGACTCACTATAGGGCGAATTGGGGCTAACCCTAGAAA
GATAGTCTGCGTAAAATTGACGCATGCATTCTTGAAATATTGCTCTCTCTTTCTAAATAGCGCGAATCCG
TCGCTGTGCATTTAGGACATCTCAGTCGCCGCTTGGAGCTCCCGTGAGGCGTGCTTGTCAATGCGGTAAG
TGTCACTGATTTTGAACTATAACGACCGCGTGAGTCAAAATGACGCATGATTATCTTTTACGTGACTTTT
AAGATTTAACTCATACGATAATTATATTGTTATTTCATGTTCTACTTACGTGATAACTTATTATATATAT
ATTTTCTTGTTATAGATATCAACTAGAATACGCGTAAGGATCTGCGATCGCTCCGGTGCCCGTCAGTGGG
CAGAGCGCACATCGCCCACAGTCCCCGAGAAGTTGGGGGGAGGGGTCGGCAATTGAACGGGTGCCTAGAG
AAGGTGGCGCGGGGTAAACTGGGAAAGTGATGTCGTGTACTGGCTCCGCCTTTTTCCCGAGGGTGGGGGA
GAACCGTATATAAGTGCAGTAGTCGCCGTGAACGTTCTTTTTCGCAACGGGTTTGCCGCCAGAACACAGC
TGAAGCTTCGAGGGGCTCGCATCTCTCCTTCACGCGCCCGCCGCCCTACCTGAGGCCGCCATCCACGCCG
GTTGAGTCGCGTTCTGCCGCCTCCCGCCTGTGGTGCCTCCTGAACTGCGTCCGCCGTCTAGGTAAGTTTA
AAGCTCAGGTCGAGACCGGGCCTTTGTCCGGCGCTCCCTTGGAGCCTACCTAGACTCAGCCGGCTCTCCA
CGCTTTGCCTGACCCTGCTTGCTCAACTCTACGTCTTTGTTTCGTTTTCTGTTCTGCGCCGTTACAGATC
CAAGCTGTGACCGGCGCCTACTCTAGAGCTAGCGAATTCGCCGCCACCATGCCTAAGAAAAAGAGGAAGG
TGAGCGGCCGCGGAGTTCAGGTGGAAACCATCTCCCCAGGAGACGGGCGCACCTTCCCCAAGCGCGGCCA
GACCTGCGTGGTGCACTACACCGGGATGCTTGAAGATGGAAAGAAAGTTGATTCCTCCCGGGACAGAAAC
AAGCCCTTTAAGTTTATGCTAGGCAAGCAGGAGGTGATCCGAGGCTGGGAAGAAGGGGTTGCCCAGATGA
GTGTGGGTCAGAGAGCCAAACTGACTATATCTCCAGATTATGCCTATGGTGCCACTGGGCACCCAGGCAT
CATCCCACCACATGCCACTCTCGTCTTCGATGTGGAGCTTCTAAAACTGGAAGGCGGATCTGGAGGTAGT
GGTGGATCTGGAGGTTCTGGTGGCTCCATGAGCCCCAAGAAGAAGAGAAAGGTGGAGGCCAGCATCGAAA
AAAAAAAGTCCTTCGCCAAGGGCATGGGCGTGAAGTCCACACTCGTGTCCGGCTCCAAAGTGTACATGAC
AACCTTCGCCGAAGGCAGCGACGCCAGGCTGGAAAAGATCGTGGAGGGCGACAGCATCAGGAGCGTGAAT
GAGGGCGAGGCCTTCAGCGCTGAAATGGCCGATAAAAACGCCGGCTATAAGATCGGCAACGCCAAATTCA
GCCATCCTAAGGGCTACGCCGTGGTGGCTAACAACCCTCTGTATACAGGACCCGTCCAGCAGGATATGCT
CGGCCTGAAGGAAACTCTGGAAAAGAGGTACTTCGGCGAGAGCGCTGATGGCAATGACAATATTTGTATC
CAGGTGATCCATAACATCCTGGACATTGAAAAAATCCTCGCCGAATACATTACCAACGCCGCCTACGCCG
TCAACAATATCTCCGGCCTGGATAAGGACATTATTGGATTCGGCAAGTTCTCCACAGTGTATACCTACGA
CGAATTCAAAGACCCCGAGCACCATAGGGCCGCTTTCAACAATAACGATAAGCTCATCAACGCCATCAAG
GCCCAGTATGACGAGTTCGACAACTTCCTCGATAACCCCAGACTCGGCTATTTCGGCCAGGCCTTTTTCA
GCAAGGAGGGCAGAAATTACATCATCAATTACGGCAACGAATGCTATGACATTCTGGCCCTCCTGAGCGG
ACTGAGGCACTGGGTGGTCCATAACAACGAAGAAGAGTCCAGGATCTCCAGGACCTGGCTCTACAACCTC
GATAAGAACCTCGACAACGAATACATCTCCACCCTCAACTACCTCTACGACAGGATCACCAATGAGCTGA
CCAACTCCTTCTCCAAGAACTCCGCCGCCAACGTGAACTATATTGCCGAAACTCTGGGAATCAACCCTGC
CGAATTCGCCGAACAATATTTCAGATTCAGCATTATGAAAGAGCAGAAAAACCTCGGATTCAATATCACC
AAGCTCAGGGAAGTGATGCTGGACAGGAAGGATATGTCCGAGATCAGGAAAAATCATAAGGTGTTCGACT
CCATCAGGACCAAGGTCTACACCATGATGGACTTTGTGATTTATAGGTATTACATCGAAGAGGATGCCAA
GGTGGCTGCCGCCAATAAGTCCCTCCCCGATAATGAGAAGTCCCTGAGCGAGAAGGATATCTTTGTGATT
AACCTGAGGGGCTCCTTCAACGACGACCAGAAGGATGCCCTCTACTACGATGAAGCTAATAGAATTTGGA
GAAAGCTCGAAAATATCATGCACAACATCAAGGAATTTAGGGGAAACAAGACAAGAGAGTATAAGAAGAA
GGACGCCCCTAGACTGCCCAGAATCCTGCCCGCTGGCCGTGATGTTTCCGCCTTCAGCAAACTCATGTAT
GCCCTGACCATGTTCCTGGATGGCAAGGAGATCAACGACCTCCTGACCACCCTGATTAATAAATTCGATA
ACATCCAGAGCTTCCTGAAGGTGATGCCTCTCATCGGAGTCAACGCTAAGTTCGTGGAGGAATACGCCTT
TTTCAAAGACTCCGCCAAGATCGCCGATGAGCTGAGGCTGATCAAGTCCTTCGCTAGAATGGGAGAACCT
ATTGCCGATGCCAGGAGGGCCATGTATATCGACGCCATCCGTATTTTAGGAACCAACCTGTCCTATGATG
AGCTCAAGGCCCTCGCCGACACCTTTTCCCTGGACGAGAACGGAAACAAGCTCAAGAAAGGCAAGCACGG
CATGAGAAATTTCATTATTAATAACGTGATCAGCAATAAAAGGTTCCACTACCTGATCAGATACGGTGAT
CCTGCCCACCTCCATGAGATCGCCAAAAACGAGGCCGTGGTGAAGTTCGTGCTCGGCAGGATCGCTGACA
TCCAGAAAAAACAGGGCCAGAACGGCAAGAACCAGATCGACAGGTACTACGAAACTTGTATCGGAAAGGA
TAAGGGCAAGAGCGTGAGCGAAAAGGTGGACGCTCTCACAAAGATCATCACCGGAATGAACTACGACCAA
TTCGACAAGAAAAGGAGCGTCATTGAGGACACCGGCAGGGAAAACGCCGAGAGGGAGAAGTTTAAAAAGA
TCATCAGCCTGTACCTCACCGTGATCTACCACATCCTCAAGAATATTGTCAATATCAACGCCAGGTACGT
CATCGGATTCCATTGCGTCGAGCGTGATGCTCAACTGTACAAGGAGAAAGGCTACGACATCAATCTCAAG
AAACTGGAAGAGAAGGGATTCAGCTCCGTCACCAAGCTCTGCGCTGGCATTGATGAAACTGCCCCCGATA
AGAGAAAGGACGTGGAAAAGGAGATGGCTGAAAGAGCCAAGGAGAGCATTGACAGCCTCGAGAGCGCCAA
CCCCAAGCTGTATGCCAATTACATCAAATACAGCGACGAGAAGAAAGCCGAGGAGTTCACCAGGCAGATT
AACAGGGAGAAGGCCAAAACCGCCCTGAACGCCTACCTGAGGAACACCAAGTGGAATGTGATCATCAGGG
AGGACCTCCTGAGAATTGACAACAAGACATGTACCCTGTTCAGAAACAAGGCCGTCCACCTGGAAGTGGC
CAGGTATGTCCACGCCTATATCAACGACATTGCCGAGGTCAATTCCTACTTCCAACTGTACCATTACATC
ATGCAGAGAATTATCATGAATGAGAGGTACGAGAAAAGCAGCGGAAAGGTGTCCGAGTACTTCGACGCTG
TGAATGACGAGAAGAAGTACAACGATAGGCTCCTGAAACTGCTGTGTGTGCCTTTCGGCTACTGTATCCC
CAGGTTTAAGAACCTGAGCATCGAGGCCCTGTTCGATAGGAACGAGGCCGCCAAGTTCGACAAGGAGAAA
AAGAAGGTGTCCGGCAATTCCGGATCCGGACCTAAGAAAAAGAGGAAGGTGGCGGCCGCTTACCCATACG
ATGTTCCAGATTACGCTGCTAGCGGCAGTGGAGGCGGATCTGGAGGTAGTGGTGGATCTG
Features (pLannotate 1.2.2; 21 found; start..end, strand, type, name):
      3..701     +  CDS            TagBFP: TagBFP is a basic (constitutively fluorescent) blue fluorescent protein published in 2008, derived from Entacmaea quadricolor. It is reported to be a very rapidly-maturing monomer with very low acid sensitivity.
    719..943     +  polyA_signal   bGH poly(A) signal: bovine growth hormone polyadenylation signal
    941..1349    +  promoter       PGK promoter (fragment): mouse phosphoglycerate kinase 1 promoter
   1357..1755    +  CDS            BSD: blasticidin S deaminase; Aspergillus terreus BSD; confers resistance to blasticidin
   1756..2344    +  misc_feature   WPRE: woodchuck hepatitis virus posttranscriptional regulatory element
   2619..2637    -  promoter       T3 promoter: promoter for bacteriophage T3 RNA polymerase
   2682..2698    -  protein_bind   lac operator: The lac repressor binds to the lac operator to inhibit transcription in E. coli. This inhibition can be relieved by adding lactose or isopropyl-β-D-thiogalactopyranoside (IPTG). lac repressor encoded by lacI
   2706..2736    -  promoter       lac promoter: promoter for the E. coli lac operon
   2751..2772    -  protein_bind   CAP binding site: CAP binding activates transcription in the presence of cAMP. E. coli catabolite activator protein
   2785..2877    -  CDS            lacI (fragment): lac repressor; lacI; The lac repressor binds to the lac operator to inhibit transcription in E. coli. This inhibition can be relieved by adding lactose or isopropyl-β-D-thiogalactopyranoside (IPTG).
   3060..3648    -  rep_origin     ori: high-copy-number ColE1/pMB1/pBR322/pUC origin of replication
   3819..4679    -  CDS            AmpR: β-lactamase; bla; confers resistance to ampicillin, carbenicillin, and related antibiotics
   4680..4784    -  promoter       AmpR promoter: bla
   4837..5265    -  rep_origin     f1 ori (sequence partly withheld): f1 bacteriophage origin of replication; arrow indicates direction of (+) strand synthesis
   5270..5425    -  CDS            lacZα (fragment): LacZα fragment of β-galactosidase; lacZ fragment
   5433..5451    +  promoter       T7 promoter: promoter for bacteriophage T7 RNA polymerase
   5823..6034    +  promoter       EF-1α core promoter: core promoter for human elongation factor EF-1α
   6047..6315    +  LTR            5' LTR (truncated): truncated 5' long terminal repeat (LTR) from human T-cell leukemia virus (HTLV) type 1
   6397..6717    +  CDS            DmrB: F36V mutant of FK506-binding protein FKBP12 binds synthetic ligands that do not bind wild-type FKBP
   6799..9696    +  CDS            RfxCas13d: RNA-targeting Type VI CRISPR protein from Ruminococcus flavefaciens strain XPD3002 (Konermann et al., 2018)
   9736..9762    +  CDS            3xHA (fragment): three tandem HA epitope tags
