[The description below was written by a language model from this plasmid's Addgene catalogue record and pLannotate feature annotations shown in this document.]
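Description:
pSLPB2B-FKBP12_F36V-CasRx-tagBFP-PGK-Blasticidin is a mammalian expression plasmid of about 9.8 kb, described by its depositor as a piggyBac vector for stable genomic integration of a degron-controlled, RNA-targeting CRISPR effector. In bacteria it is maintained through a high-copy ColE1/pUC-type origin with ampicillin resistance. The backbone also carries an f1 origin, flanking T7 and T3 promoters and lac/lacZα remnants typical of a pBluescript-style cloning vector. The automated feature tables do not annotate the piggyBac terminal repeats, so the transposon boundaries cannot be read from them. They would be expected in the unannotated stretches flanking the mammalian cassettes.

The main cassette is driven by an EF-1α core promoter followed by an HTLV-1 LTR-derived segment, a composite arrangement commonly used to boost expression. It encodes the F36V mutant of human FKBP12 joined by a GGS linker to RfxCas13d (CasRx) from Ruminococcus flavefaciens. CasRx is flanked by nuclear localisation signals and followed by an HA epitope, a further linker and TagBFP, and the transcript ends at a bGH polyadenylation signal. The FKBP12 F36V domain binds synthetic ligands that do not bind wild-type FKBP12. As a degron tag, it allows CasRx abundance to be adjusted by small molecules, while the blue fluorescence reports fusion protein levels. A downstream mouse PGK promoter drives blasticidin S deaminase, followed by a WPRE, for selection of integrated cells.

The plasmid belongs to a toolkit for analog tuning of endogenous gene expression, here by graded transcript knockdown. No guide RNA cassette is annotated, so guides are presumably supplied separately. The depositor sequence and the sequencing result differ by 12 nt, and the difference falls within the PGK promoter region.
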