Addgene plasmid #187952: pSLPB2B-FKBP12_F36V-CasRx-tagBFP-PGK-Blasticidin
Purpose: FKBP12 (F36V mutant) degron-tagged CasRx fused with tagBFP, expressed under EF1-alpha promoter in a piggyBac plasmid. Expresses Blasticidin resistance under PGK promoter.
Depositing lab: Edda Schulz. Publication: CasTuner is a degron and CRISPR/Cas-based toolkit for analog tuning of endogenous gene expression. Noviello G, Gjaltema RAF, Schulz EG. Nat Commun. 2023 Jun 3;14(1):3225. doi: 10.1038/s41467-023-38909-4. PubMed 37270532.
Backbone
  Vector backbone: pSLPB2-FKBP12_F36VSpdCas9-tagBFP-PGK-Blasticidin
  Backbone size w/o insert (bp): 6727
  Total vector size (bp): 9817
  Vector type: Mammalian Expression, CRISPR, Synthetic Biology
  Selectable markers: Blasticidin
Growth in bacteria
  Bacterial resistance: Ampicillin, 100 μg/mL
  Growth temperature: 37°C
  Growth strain: NEB Stable
  Copy number: High Copy
Gene/Insert
  Gene/Insert name: FKBP12_F36V-CasRx-tagBFP (alt names: RfxCas13d; FKBP12 (F36V mutant))
  Species: H. sapiens (human), Synthetic; R. flavifaciens
  Insert size (bp): 3090
  Tag / fusion protein: GGS linker (C terminal on backbone); GGS linker (N terminal on insert); HA-tag (C terminal on insert); NLS (N terminal on insert); NLS (C terminal on insert)
  Cloning method: Gibson Cloning
  Sequencing primers: 5′ GCGGATCTGGAGGTAGTGGT; 3′ CAGATCCACCACTACCTCCAG
Resource information
  A portion of this plasmid was derived from a plasmid made by: The CasRx domain was amplified from pLentiRNACRISPR_007 - TetO-NLS-RfxCas13d-NLS-WPRE-EFS-rtTA3-2A-Blast from Neville Sanjana (Addgene plasmid # 138149 ; http://n2t.net/addgene:138149 ; RRID:Addgene_138149)
Terms and licenses: Academic/Nonprofit Terms; Industry Terms: Not Available to Industry
Depositor comments: Please visit https://www.biorxiv.org/content/10.1101/2022.10.05.511019v1 for bioRxiv preprint.
How to cite: pSLPB2B-FKBP12_F36V-CasRx-tagBFP-PGK-Blasticidin was a gift from Edda Schulz (Addgene plasmid # 187952 ; http://n2t.net/addgene:187952 ; RRID:Addgene_187952)
